[The description below was written by a language model from this plasmid's Addgene catalogue record and pLannotate feature annotations shown in this document.]
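Description:
pc3XB-ZF74 is a mammalian expression-type plasmid built on pc3XB, a modified version of the pcDNA3 backbone, and it serves as one of the single-finger module clones in the Zinc Finger Consortium Modular Assembly Kit v1.0. It is maintained in E. coli as a high-copy plasmid through a ColE1/pUC-type origin with ampicillin selection from the bla gene. An f1 origin is also present. For mammalian cells, the backbone carries a neomycin phosphotransferase cassette driven by the SV40 enhancer/early promoter and terminated by the SV40 polyadenylation signal, allowing G418 selection.

The payload is a roughly 90 bp insert, ZF74, encoding a single C2H2 zinc finger from the Barbas module set that is recorded as recognising the DNA triplet AAA. It lies between XbaI and BamHI sites, both preserved after cloning, downstream of the CMV immediate early enhancer/promoter and a T7 promoter, and upstream of the bovine growth hormone polyadenylation signal. The automated annotation labels this region as a fragment of mouse Znf22. This most likely reflects sequence similarity among zinc finger frameworks rather than the insert's actual origin, which the depositor describes as an engineered module. Other short hits, such as the truncated HIV-1 LTR fragment, ble fragment and lac-derived elements, appear to be backbone remnants or annotation artefacts.

The plasmid functions mainly as a source of a standardised finger module. The retained flanking restriction sites allow individual fingers to be excised and joined in series with other kit modules to build multi-finger arrays targeting longer sequences, which are then used to construct zinc finger nucleases by modular assembly.
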