Addgene plasmid #13208: pc3XB-ZF74
Depositing lab: Daniel Voytas. Depositing organization: Iowa State University. Publication: Standardized reagents and protocols for engineering zinc finger nucleases by modular assembly. Wright DA, Thibodeau-Beganny S, Sander JD, Winfrey RJ, Hirsh AS, Eichtinger M, Fu F, Porteus MH, Dobbs D, Voytas DF, Joung JK. Nat Protoc. 2006;1(3):1637-52. doi: 10.1038/nprot.2006.259 PubMed 17406455.
Backbone
  Vector backbone: pc3XB
  Backbone manufacturer: Modified Invitrogen pcDNA3
  Backbone size w/o insert (bp): 5400
  Vector type: Mammalian Expression
  Selectable markers: Neomycin (select with G418)
Growth in bacteria
  Bacterial resistance: Ampicillin, 100 μg/mL
  Growth temperature: 37°C
  Growth strain: XL1 Blue
  Copy number: High Copy
Gene/Insert
  Gene/Insert name: ZF74
  Insert size (bp): 90
  Cloning method: Restriction Enzyme; 5′ cloning site XbaI (not destroyed); 3′ cloning site BamHI (not destroyed)
  Sequencing primers: 5′ T7
Terms and licenses: Academic/Nonprofit Terms; Industry Terms: Not Available to Industry
Depositor comments: Part of the Zinc Finger Consortium Modular Assembly Kit v1.0. Finger protein sequence: PGEKPYKCPECGKSFSQRANLRAHQRTH. Target DNA sequence: AAA. This zinc finger is derived from the Barbas module set.
How to cite: pc3XB-ZF74 was a gift from Daniel Voytas (Addgene plasmid # 13208 ; http://n2t.net/addgene:13208 ; RRID:Addgene_13208)
