Features (pLannotate 1.2.2; 20 found; start..end, strand, type, name):
     28..80      -  misc_feature   bom (fragment): basis of mobility region from pBR322
    235..614     +  enhancer       CMV enhancer: human cytomegalovirus immediate early enhancer
    615..818     +  promoter       CMV promoter: human cytomegalovirus (CMV) immediate early promoter
    814..847     +  LTR            5' LTR (truncated) (fragment): truncated 5' long terminal repeat (LTR) from HIV-1
    863..881     +  promoter       T7 promoter: promoter for bacteriophage T7 RNA polymerase
    927..1019    +  CDS            Znf22 (fragment): ZNF22_MOUSE - Also known as Krox25, Krox26, Zfp422. Experimental evidence at protein level: Swiss-Prot protein existence level 1. Binds DNA through the consensus sequence 5'-CAATG-3'. May be involved in transcriptional regulation and may play a role in tooth formation. From Mus musculus (Mouse).
   1062..1286    +  polyA_signal   bGH poly(A) signal: bovine growth hormone polyadenylation signal
   1290..1311    +  promoter       SV40 promoter (fragment): SV40 enhancer and early promoter
   1332..1760    +  rep_origin     f1 ori (sequence partly withheld): f1 bacteriophage origin of replication; arrow indicates direction of (+) strand synthesis
   1774..2103    +  promoter       SV40 promoter: SV40 enhancer and early promoter
   2174..2965    +  CDS            neo: KKA2_KLEPN - Also known as kan, nptII. Experimental evidence at protein level: Swiss-Prot protein existence level 1. Resistance to kanamycin, neomycin, paromomycin, ribostamycin, butirosin and gentamicin B. From Klebsiella pneumoniae.
   2989..3147    +  CDS            ble (fragment): BLE_KLEPN - Experimental evidence at protein level: Swiss-Prot protein existence level 1. Binding protein with a strong affinity to the bleomycin family of antibiotics. Binds to CL990; an antimitotic-antibiotic compound. From Klebsiella pneumoniae.
   3142..3263    +  polyA_signal   SV40 poly(A) signal: SV40 polyadenylation signal
   3336..3352    -  protein_bind   lac operator: The lac repressor binds to the lac operator to inhibit transcription in E. coli. This inhibition can be relieved by adding lactose or isopropyl-β-D-thiogalactopyranoside (IPTG). lac repressor encoded by lacI
   3360..3390    -  promoter       lac promoter: promoter for the E. coli lac operon
   3405..3426    -  protein_bind   CAP binding site: CAP binding activates transcription in the presence of cAMP. E. coli catabolite activator protein
   3439..3531    -  CDS            lacI (fragment): lac repressor; lacI; The lac repressor binds to the lac operator to inhibit transcription in E. coli. This inhibition can be relieved by adding lactose or isopropyl-β-D-thiogalactopyranoside (IPTG).
   3714..4299    -  rep_origin     ori: high-copy-number ColE1/pMB1/pBR322/pUC origin of replication
   4470..5330    -  CDS            AmpR: β-lactamase; bla; confers resistance to ampicillin, carbenicillin, and related antibiotics
   5331..5435    -  promoter       AmpR promoter: bla
>Addgene plasmid #13208 | pc3XB-ZF74 | depositor full sequence | sequence record 7557 | Author sequence
GACGGATCGGGAGATCTCCCGATCCCCTATGGTGCACTCTCAGTACAATCTGCTCTGATGCCGCATAGTT
AAGCCAGTATCTGCTCCCTGCTTGTGTGTTGGAGGTCGCTGAGTAGTGCGCGAGCAAAATTTAAGCTACA
ACAAGGCAAGGCTTGACCGACAATTGCATGAAGAATCTGCTTAGGGTTAGGCGTTTTGCGCTGCTTCGCG
ATGTACGGGCCAGATATACGCGTTGACATTGATTATTGACTAGTTATTAATAGTAATCAATTACGGGGTC
ATTAGTTCATAGCCCATATATGGAGTTCCGCGTTACATAACTTACGGTAAATGGCCCGCCTGGCTGACCG
CCCAACGACCCCCGCCCATTGACGTCAATAATGACGTATGTTCCCATAGTAACGCCAATAGGGACTTTCC
ATTGACGTCAATGGGTGGAGTATTTACGGTAAACTGCCCACTTGGCAGTACATCAAGTGTATCATATGCC
AAGTACGCCCCCTATTGACGTCAATGACGGTAAATGGCCCGCCTGGCATTATGCCCAGTACATGACCTTA
TGGGACTTTCCTACTTGGCAGTACATCTACGTATTAGTCATCGCTATTACCATGGTGATGCGGTTTTGGC
AGTACATCAATGGGCGTGGATAGCGGTTTGACTCACGGGGATTTCCAAGTCTCCACCCCATTGACGTCAA
TGGGAGTTTGTTTTGGCACCAAAATCAACGGGACTTTCCAAAATGTCGTAACAACTCCGCCCCATTGACG
CAAATGGGCGGTAGGCGTGTACGGTGGGAGGTCTATATAAGCAGAGCTCTCTGGCTAACTAGAGAACCCA
CTGCTTACTGGCTTATCGAAATTAATACGACTCACTATAGGGAGACCCAAGCTGGCTAGCGTTTAAACGG
GCCCTCTAGACCCGGGGAGAAGCCTTACAAATGCCCAGAATGTGGAAAGAGTTTTAGCCAAAGGGCAAAT
CTCAGAGCTCACCAGAGAACACATACCGGTGGATCCTCTGCACAGTAGTAAGCTTAAGTTTAAACCGCTG
ATCAGCCTCGACTGTGCCTTCTAGTTGCCAGCCATCTGTTGTTTGCCCCTCCCCCGTGCCTTCCTTGACC
CTGGAAGGTGCCACTCCCACTGTCCTTTCCTAATAAAATGAGGAAATTGCATCGCATTGTCTGAGTAGGT
GTCATTCTATTCTGGGGGGTGGGGTGGGGCAGGACAGCAAGGGGGAGGATTGGGAAGACAATAGCAGGCA
TGCTGGGGATGCGGTGGGCTCTATGGCTTCTGAGGCGGAAAGAACCAGCTGGGGCTCTAGGGGGTATCCC
C
[124 nt withheld, positions 1332-1455]
C
[91 nt withheld, positions 1457-1547]
A
[49 nt withheld, positions 1549-1597]
CCTTTGACGTTGGAGTCCACGTTCTTT
[37 nt withheld, positions 1625-1661]
ACCCTATCTCGGTCTATTCTTTTGATTTATAAGGGATTTTGCCGATTTCGGCCTATTGGTTAAAAAATGA
GCTGATTTAACAAAAATTTAACGCGAATTAATTCTGTGGAATGTGTGTCAGTTAGGGTGTGGAAAGTCCC
CAGGCTCCCCAGCAGGCAGAAGTATGCAAAGCATGCATCTCAATTAGTCAGCAACCAGGTGTGGAAAGTC
CCCAGGCTCCCCAGCAGGCAGAAGTATGCAAAGCATGCATCTCAATTAGTCAGCAACCATAGTCCCGCCC
CTAACTCCGCCCATCCCGCCCCTAACTCCGCCCAGTTCCGCCCATTCTCCGCCCCATGGCTGACTAATTT
TTTTTATTTATGCAGAGGCCGAGGCCGCCTCTGCCTCTGAGCTATTCCAGAAGTAGTGAGGAGGCTTTTT
TGGAGGCCTAGGCTTTTGCAAAAAGCTCCCGGCCGGGAGCTTGTATATCCATTTTCGGATCTGATCAAGA
GACAGGATGAGGATCGTTTCGCATGATTGAACAAGATGGATTGCACGCAGGTTCTCCGGCCGCTTGGGTG
GAGAGGCTATTCGGCTATGACTGGGCACAACAGACAATCGGCTGCTCTGATGCCGCCGTGTTCCGGCTGT
CAGCGCAGGGGCGCCCGGTTCTTTTTGTCAAGACCGACCTGTCCGGTGCCCTGAATGAACTGCAGGACGA
GGCAGCGCGGCTATCGTGGCTGGCCACGACGGGCGTTCCTTGCGCAGCTGTGCTCGACGTTGTCACTGAA
GCGGGAAGGGACTGGCTGCTATTGGGCGAAGTGCCGGGGCAGGATCTCCTGTCATCTCACCTTGCTCCTG
CCGAGAAAGTATCCATCATGGCTGATGCAATGCGGCGGCTGCATACGCTTGATCCGGCTACCTGCCCATT
CGACCACCAAGCGAAACATCGCATCGAGCGAGCACGTACTCGGATGGAAGCCGGTCTTGTCGATCAGGAT
GATCTGGACGAAGAGCATCAGGGGCTCGCGCCAGCCGAACTGTTCGCCAGGCTCAAGGCGCGCATGCCCG
ACGGCGAGGATCTCGTCGTGACCCATGGCGATGCCTGCTTGCCGAATATCATGGTGGAAAATGGCCGCTT
TTCTGGATTCATCGACTGTGGCCGGCTGGGTGTGGCGGACCGCTATCAGGACATAGCGTTGGCTACCCGT
GATATTGCTGAAGAGCTTGGCGGCGAATGGGCTGACCGCTTCCTCGTGCTTTACGGTATCGCCGCTCCCG
ATTCGCAGCGCATCGCCTTCTATCGCCTTCTTGACGAGTTCTTCTGAGCGGGACTCTGGGGTTCGAAATG
ACCGACCAAGCGACGCCCAACCTGCCATCACGAGATTTCGATTCCACCGCCGCCTTCTATGAAAGGTTGG
GCTTCGGAATCGTTTTCCGGGACGCCGGCTGGATGATCCTCCAGCGCGGGGATCTCATGCTGGAGTTCTT
CGCCCACCCCAACTTGTTTATTGCAGCTTATAATGGTTACAAATAAAGCAATAGCATCACAAATTTCACA
AATAAAGCATTTTTTTCACTGCATTCTAGTTGTGGTTTGTCCAAACTCATCAATGTATCTTATCATGTCT
GTATACCGTCGACCTCTAGCTAGAGCTTGGCGTAATCATGGTCATAGCTGTTTCCTGTGTGAAATTGTTA
TCCGCTCACAATTCCACACAACATACGAGCCGGAAGCATAAAGTGTAAAGCCTGGGGTGCCTAATGAGTG
AGCTAACTCACATTAATTGCGTTGCGCTCACTGCCCGCTTTCCAGTCGGGAAACCTGTCGTGCCAGCTGC
ATTAATGAATCGGCCAACGCGCGGGGAGAGGCGGTTTGCGTATTGGGCGCTCTTCCGCTTCCTCGCTCAC
TGACTCGCTGCGCTCGGTCGTTCGGCTGCGGCGAGCGGTATCAGCTCACTCAAAGGCGGTAATACGGTTA
TCCACAGAATCAGGGGATAACGCAGGAAAGAACATGTGAGCAAAAGGCCAGCAAAAGGCCAGGAACCGTA
AAAAGGCCGCGTTGCTGGCGTTTTTCCATAGGCTCCGCCCCCCTGACGAGCATCACAAAAATCGACGCTC
AAGTCAGAGGTGGCGAAACCCGACAGGACTATAAAGATACCAGGCGTTTCCCCCTGGAAGCTCCCTCGTG
CGCTCTCCTGTTCCGACCCTGCCGCTTACCGGATACCTGTCCGCCTTTCTCCCTTCGGGAAGCGTGGCGC
TTTCTCATAGCTCACGCTGTAGGTATCTCAGTTCGGTGTAGGTCGTTCGCTCCAAGCTGGGCTGTGTGCA
CGAACCCCCCGTTCAGCCCGACCGCTGCGCCTTATCCGGTAACTATCGTCTTGAGTCCAACCCGGTAAGA
CACGACTTATCGCCACTGGCAGCAGCCACTGGTAACAGGATTAGCAGAGCGAGGTATGTAGGCGGTGCTA
CAGAGTTCTTGAAGTGGTGGCCTAACTACGGCTACACTAGAAGAACAGTATTTGGTATCTGCGCTCTGCT
GAAGCCAGTTACCTTCGGAAAAAGAGTTGGTAGCTCTTGATCCGGCAAACAAACCACCGCTGGTAGCGGT
TTTTTTGTTTGCAAGCAGCAGATTACGCGCAGAAAAAAAGGATCTCAAGAAGATCCTTTGATCTTTTCTA
CGGGGTCTGACGCTCAGTGGAACGAAAACTCACGTTAAGGGATTTTGGTCATGAGATTATCAAAAAGGAT
CTTCACCTAGATCCTTTTAAATTAAAAATGAAGTTTTAAATCAATCTAAAGTATATATGAGTAAACTTGG
TCTGACAGTTACCAATGCTTAATCAGTGAGGCACCTATCTCAGCGATCTGTCTATTTCGTTCATCCATAG
TTGCCTGACTCCCCGTCGTGTAGATAACTACGATACGGGAGGGCTTACCATCTGGCCCCAGTGCTGCAAT
GATACCGCGAGACCCACGCTCACCGGCTCCAGATTTATCAGCAATAAACCAGCCAGCCGGAAGGGCCGAG
CGCAGAAGTGGTCCTGCAACTTTATCCGCCTCCATCCAGTCTATTAATTGTTGCCGGGAAGCTAGAGTAA
GTAGTTCGCCAGTTAATAGTTTGCGCAACGTTGTTGCCATTGCTACAGGCATCGTGGTGTCACGCTCGTC
GTTTGGTATGGCTTCATTCAGCTCCGGTTCCCAACGATCAAGGCGAGTTACATGATCCCCCATGTTGTGC
AAAAAAGCGGTTAGCTCCTTCGGTCCTCCGATCGTTGTCAGAAGTAAGTTGGCCGCAGTGTTATCACTCA
TGGTTATGGCAGCACTGCATAATTCTCTTACTGTCATGCCATCCGTAAGATGCTTTTCTGTGACTGGTGA
GTACTCAACCAAGTCATTCTGAGAATAGTGTATGCGGCGACCGAGTTGCTCTTGCCCGGCGTCAATACGG
GATAATACCGCGCCACATAGCAGAACTTTAAAAGTGCTCATCATTGGAAAACGTTCTTCGGGGCGAAAAC
TCTCAAGGATCTTACCGCTGTTGAGATCCAGTTCGATGTAACCCACTCGTGCACCCAACTGATCTTCAGC
ATCTTTTACTTTCACCAGCGTTTCTGGGTGAGCAAAAACAGGAAGGCAAAATGCCGCAAAAAAGGGAATA
AGGGCGACACGGAAATGTTGAATACTCATACTCTTCCTTTTTCAATATTATTGAAGCATTTATCAGGGTT
ATTGTCTCATGAGCGGATACATATTTGAATGTATTTAGAAAAATAAACAAATAGGGGTTCCGCGCACATT
TCCCCGAAAAGTGCCACCTGACGTC
