>Addgene plasmid #13208 | pc3XB-ZF74 | addgene partial sequence | sequence record 19592 | CMV-F 5'-CGCAAATGGGCGGTAGGCGTG-3'
AGCTCTCTGGCTAACTAGAGAACCCACTGCTTACTGGCTTATCGAAATTAATACGACTCACTATAGGGAG
ACCCAAGCTGGCTAGCGTTTAAACGGGCCCTCTAGACCCGGGGAGAAGCCTTACAAATGCCCAGAATGTG
GAAAGAGTTTTAGCCAAAGGGCAAATCTCAGAGCTCACCAGAGAACACATACCGGTGGATCCTCTGCACA
GTAGTAAGCTTAAGTTTAAACCGCTGATCAGCCTCGACTGTGCCTTCTAGTTGCCAGCCATCTGTTGTTT
GCCCCTCCCCCGTGCCTTCCTTGACCCTGGAAGGTGCCACTCCCACTGTCCTTTCCTAATAAAATGAGGA
AATTGCATCGCATTGTCTGAGTAGGTGTCATTCTATTCTGGGGGGTGGGGTGGGGCAGGACAGCAAGGGG
GAGGATTGGGAAGACAATAGCAGGCATGCTGGGGATGCGGTGGGCTCTATGGCTTCTGAGGCGGAAAGAA
CCAGCTGGGGCTCTAGGGGGTATCCCC
[56 nt withheld, positions 518-573]
G
[45 nt withheld, positions 575-619]
